Addgene plasmid #62735: Dronpa-GluR2
Purpose: Excitation:503, Emission:518
Depositing lab: Michael Davidson. Depositing organization: Florida State University, Tallahassee.
Backbone
  Vector backbone: N1 Cloning Vector
  Vector type: Mammalian Expression
  Selectable markers: Neomycin (select with G418)
Growth in bacteria
  Bacterial resistance: Kanamycin, 50 μg/mL
  Growth temperature: 37°C
  Growth strain: DH5alpha
  Copy number: High Copy
Gene/Insert
  Gene/Insert name: GluR2 (alt name: Glutamate receptor, ionotropic, AMPA2)
  Species: R. norvegicus (rat)
  Mutation: none
  Promoter: CMV
  Tag / fusion protein: Dronpa (N terminal on insert)
  Cloning method: Unknown
  Sequencing primers: 5′ CMV-F; 3′ SV40pA-R
Terms and licenses: Academic/Nonprofit Terms; Industry Terms
How to cite: Dronpa-GluR2 was a gift from Michael Davidson (Addgene plasmid # 62735 ; http://n2t.net/addgene:62735 ; RRID:Addgene_62735)
