[The description below was written by a language model from this plasmid's Addgene catalogue record and the feature table of its GenBank file.]
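Description:
Dronpa-GluR2 is a mammalian expression plasmid built on an N1-type cloning vector backbone that encodes the rat AMPA-type ionotropic glutamate receptor subunit GluR2 (AMPA2) fused to the fluorescent protein Dronpa. The catalogue entry places Dronpa at the N terminus of the insert and lists no mutations in the receptor sequence. Expression is driven by the human cytomegalovirus immediate early promoter, a strong constitutive promoter in most mammalian cell lines. The listed 3′ sequencing primer implies an SV40 polyadenylation signal downstream of the fusion. The plasmid is maintained in E. coli at high copy number under kanamycin selection, and it carries a neomycin resistance marker so that stably transfected mammalian cells can be selected with G418. The bacterial origin of replication is not named in the record.

The stated purpose consists only of the fluorophore's spectral properties, with excitation at 503 nm and emission at 518 nm, which is green fluorescence. Dronpa is generally known as a reversibly photoswitchable protein, so a fusion of this kind is suited to live-cell imaging of receptor localisation and trafficking, including approaches that rely on switching fluorescence on and off. The record itself does not describe a specific application.

The accompanying sequence record is only a 789 bp partial read. Its annotations cover just the CMV enhancer, the CMV promoter and the CMV forward primer site, the latter two on the complementary strand. It does not cover the Dronpa or GluR2 coding regions, the fusion junction or any linker, or the resistance cassettes, so those details rest solely on the catalogue fields.
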