LOCUS       Exported 789 bp ds-DNA linear SYN 12-JUN-2021
DEFINITION  Excitation:503, Emission:518.
ACCESSION   .
VERSION     .
KEYWORDS    Dronpa-GluR2
SOURCE      synthetic DNA construct
  ORGANISM  synthetic DNA construct
REFERENCE   1 (bases 1 to 789)
  TITLE     Michael Davidson Unpublished
REFERENCE   2 (bases 1 to 789)
  AUTHORS   .
  TITLE     Direct Submission
  JOURNAL   Exported Jun 12, 2021 from SnapGene Server 1.1.58
            http://www.snapgene.com
FEATURES             Location/Qualifiers
     source          1..789
                     /organism="synthetic DNA construct"
                     /mol_type="other DNA"
     promoter        complement(180..383)
                     /label=CMV promoter
                     /note="human cytomegalovirus (CMV) immediate early
                     promoter"
     primer_bind     complement(209..229)
                     /label=CMV-F
                     /note="Human CMV immediate early promoter, forward primer"
     enhancer        384..687
                     /label=CMV enhancer
                     /note="human cytomegalovirus immediate early enhancer"
ORIGIN
        1 ctgacttctg gtctggttta tcacactcac cataccggtg ttagaagaga caccaaaaat
       61 cagtccccat aaaacaggag aaaggaggac agaaatatgc ataatctttt gcatggtggc
      121 aagcttgagc tcgagatctg agtccggtag cgctagcgga tctgacggtt cactaaacca
      181 gctctgctta tatagacctc ccaccgtaca cgcctaccgc ccatttgcgt caatggggcg
      241 gagttgttac gacattttgg aaagtcccgt tgattttggt gccaaaacaa actcccattg
      301 acgtcaatgg ggtggagact tggaaatccc cgtgagtcaa accgctatcc acgcccattg
      361 atgtactgcc aaaaccgcat caccatggta atagcgatga ctaatacgta gatgtactgc
      421 caagtaggaa agtcccataa ggtcatgtac tgggcataat gccaggcggg ccatttaccg
      481 tcattgacgt caataggggg cgtacttggc atatgataca cttgatgtac tgccaagtgg
      541 gcagtttacc gtaaatactc cacccattga cgtcaatgga aagtccctat tggcgttact
      601 atgggaacat acgtcattat tgacgtcaat gggcgggggt cgttgggcgg tcagccaggc
      661 gggccattta ccgtaagtta tgtaacgcgg aactccatat atgggctatg aactaatgac
      721 cccgtaattg attactatta ataactaatg catggcggta atacggttat ccacagaatc
      781 aggggataa
//
