>Addgene plasmid #62735 | Dronpa-GluR2 | depositor partial sequence | sequence record 103286 | CMV-F
GCTTTGCTAGTTGACGTCAGATCCGCTAGCGCTACCGGACTCAGATCTCGAGCTCAAGCTTGCCACCATG
CAAAAGATTATGCATATTTCTGTCCTCCTTTCTCCTGTTTTATGGGGACTGATTTTTGGTGTCTCTTCTA
ACACCGGTATGGTGAGTGTGATTAAACCAGACATGAAGATCAAGCTGCGTATGGAAGGCGCTGTAAATGG
ACACCCGTTCGCGATTGAAGGAGTTGGCCTTGGGAAGCCTTTCGAGGGAAAACAGAGTATGGACCTTAAA
GTCAAAGAAGGCGGACCTCTGCCTTTCGCCTATGACATCTTGACAACTGTGTTCTGTTACGGCAACAGGG
TATTCGCCAAATACCCAGAAAATATAGTAGACTATTTCAAGCAGTCGTTTCCTGAGGGCTACTCTTGGGA
ACGAAGCATGAATTACGAAGACGGGGGCATTTGTAACGCGACAAACGACATAACCCTGGATGGTGACTGT
TATATCTATGAAATTCGATTTGATGGTGTGAACTTTCCTGCCAATGGTCCAGTTATGCAGAAGAGGACTG
TGAAATGGGAGCCATCCACTGAGAAATTGTATGTGCGTGATGGAGTGCTGAAGGGTGATGTTAACATGGC
TCTGTCGCTTGAAGGAGGTGGCCATTACCGATGTGACTTCAAAACTACTTATAAAGCTAAGAAGGTTGTC
CAGTTGCCAGACTATCACTTTGTGGACCACCACATTGAGATTAAAAGCCACGACAAAGATTACAGTAATG
TTAATCTGCATGAGCACGCCGAAGCGCATTCTGAGCTGCCGAGGCAGGCCAAGACCGGTAGCATACAGAT
AGGGGGGCTATTTCCAAGGGGCGCTGATCAAGAATACAGTGCATTTCGGGTAGGGATGGTTCAGTTTTCC
ACTTCGGAGTTCAGACTGACACCCCATATCGACAATTTGGAGGTAGCCAACAGTTTCGCAGTCACCAATG
CTTTCTGCTCCCAGTTTTCAGAGGAGTCTACGCATTTTTGGATTTTTATGACAGAGTCTGTAAATACCAT
CACATCATTCTGTGGGACACTCCATGTGTCTTCATCACACCTAGCCTCCCAACAGATGCACACATCATTT
GTCATCCGATGCGAACTGACTCAAAGGAGCCACTCTTAGCCTTGAATGGATACTACATGGACAGTCGCAT
ACTCAATGGACGTGACCGAGGGCTTAATACACACCTGCCAGGCGTGTTTCTCTGA
