>Addgene plasmid #62735 | Dronpa-GluR2 | depositor partial sequence | sequence record 103287 | SV40-R
CATTTTCGGAAATTGGTTATTGTGTGTGGAGAGCCTTGTTCTACGGGAAAGCTGAATTGCAGTGTCTGCA
TTAACTATCACTCTCCGTGAGAGAAGAGGTGATTGACTTTCTCCAGCCTCATGAGTCTGATCTCTATCAT
GATCAGAGCTCAGAGTCAAACCAGGAGTGTTCTTTCTGATCTTTAGCCTATGAGATCTGGATGTGCATGT
GTTGCTACATTGGGGTCAGTGTAGTTTTATTCCTGGTCAGCAGATTTAGCCCCTACGAGTGGCACACTGA
GGAAATTTGAAGATGGAAGAGAAACACAAAGTAGTGAATCAACTAATGAATTTGGGATTTTTAATAGTCT
CTGGTTTTCCTTTGGGTGCCTTTATGCGGCAAGGATGCGATATTTCGCCAAGATCCCTCTCTGGGCGCAT
TGTTGGAGGTGTGTGGTGGTTCTTTACCCTGATCATAATCTCCTCCTACACGGCTAACTTAGCTGCCTTC
CTGACTGTAGAGAGGATGGTGTCTCCCATCGAAAGTGCTGAGGATCTGTCTAAGCAAACAGAAATTGCTT
ATGGAACATTAGACTCTGGCTCCACTAAAGAGTTTTTCAGGAGATCTAAAATCGCAGTGTTTGATAAAAT
GTGGACTTATATGAGGAGTGCAGAGCCCTCTGTGTTTGTGAGGACTACCGCAGAAGGAGTAGCCAGAGTC
CGGAAATCCAAAGGAAAGTATGCCTACTTGCTGGAGTCCACAATGAACGAGTACATCGAGCAGAGGAAGC
CTTGTGACACCATGAAAGTGGGAGGAAACTTGGATTCCAAAGGCTACGGCATCGCCACGCCTAAAGGATC
CTCATTAGGAACCCCAGTAAATCTTGCAGTATTGAAACTCAGTGAGCAAGGCGTCTTAGACAAGCTGAAA
AACAAATGGTGGTACGATAAAGGTGAATGTGGAGCCAAGGACTCGGGAAGTAAGGAAAAGACCAGTGCCC
TCAGTCTGAGCAACGTTGCTGGAGTATTCTACATCCTTGTCGGGGGCCTTGGTTTGGCAATGCTGGTGGC
TTTGATTGAGTTCTGTTACAAGTCAAGGGCCGAGGCGAAACGAATGAAGGTGGCAAAGAATCCACAGAAT
ATTAACCCATCTTCCTCGCAGAATTCCCAGAATTTTGCAACTTATAAGGAAGGTTACAACGTATATGGCA
TCGAGAGTGTTAAAATTTAGGCGGCCGCGACTCTAGATCATAATCAGCCATACCACATTGTAGAAGTAGC
C
