>Addgene plasmid #62735 | Dronpa-GluR2 | addgene partial sequence | sequence record 115082 | SV40pA-R 5'-GAAATTTGTGATGCTATTGC-3'
AACAACAACAATTGCATTCATTTTATGTTTCAGGTTCAGGGGGAGGTGTGGGAGGTTTTTTAAAGCAAGT
AAAACCTCTACAAATGTGGTATGGCTGATTATGATCTAGAGTCGCGGCCGCCTAAATTTTAACACTCTCG
ATGCCATATACGTTGTAACCTTCCTTATAAGTTGCAAAATTCTGGGAATTCTGCGAGGAAGATGGGTTAA
TATTCTGTGGATTCTTTGCCACCTTCATTCGTTTCGCCTCGGCCCTTGACTTGTAACAGAACTCAATCAA
AGCCACCAGCATTGCCAAACCAAGGCCCCCGACAAGGATGTAGAATACTCCAGCAACGTTGCTCAGACTG
AGGGCACTGGTCTTTTCCTTACTTCCCGAGTCCTTGGCTCCACATTCACCTTTATCGTACCACCATTTGT
TTTTCAGCTTGTCTAAGACGCCTTGCTCACTGAGTTTCAATACTGCAAGATTTACTGGGGTTCCTAATGA
GGATCCTTTAGGCGTGGCGATGCCGTAGCCTTTGGAATCCAAGTTTCCTCCCACTTTCATGGTGTCACAA
GGCTTCCTCTGCTCGATGTACTCGTTCATTGTGGACTCCAGCAAGTAGGCATACTTTCCTTTGGATTTCC
GGACTCTGGCTACTCCTTCTGCGGTAGTCCTCACAAACACAGAGGGCTCTGCACTCCTCATATAAGTCCA
CATTTTATCAAACACTGCGATTTTAGATCTCCTGAAAAACTCTTTAGTGGAGCCAGAGTCTAATGTTCCA
TAAGCAATTT
